Addgene plasmid #163109: pRD404
Purpose: Expression of mNeonGreen_H-NSdbd in Escherichia coli (and, potentially, other bacteria)
Depositing lab: Remus Dame. Depositing organization: Leiden University. Publication: HI-NESS: a family of genetically encoded DNA labels based on a bacterial nucleoid-associated protein. Rashid FM, Mahlandt E, van der Vaart M, Boer DEC, Varela Alvarez M, Henneman B, Brocken DJW, Voskamp P, Blok AJ, Shimizu TS, Meijer AH, Luijsterburg MS, Goedhart J, Cremazy FGE, Dame RT. Nucleic Acids Res. 2021 Nov 4. pii: 6414584. doi: 10.1093/nar/gkab993. PubMed 34734265.
Backbone
  Vector backbone: pBAD33
  Backbone size w/o insert (bp): 5351
  Vector type: Bacterial Expression
Growth in bacteria
  Bacterial resistance: Chloramphenicol, 25 μg/mL
  Growth temperature: 37°C
  Growth strain: DH5alpha
  Copy number: Low Copy
Gene/Insert
  Gene/Insert name: mNeonGreen_H-NSdbd (alt name: mNeonGreen HI-NESS)
  Species: Synthetic
  Insert size (bp): 885
  Promoter: araBAD promoter
  Cloning method: Gibson Cloning
Terms and licenses: Academic/Nonprofit Terms; Industry Terms: Not Available to Industry
How to cite: pRD404 was a gift from Remus Dame (Addgene plasmid # 163109 ; http://n2t.net/addgene:163109 ; RRID:Addgene_163109)
