[The description below was written by a language model from this plasmid's Addgene catalogue record and pLannotate feature annotations shown in this document.]
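Description:
pRD404 is a bacterial expression plasmid built on the pBAD33 backbone for arabinose-inducible production of a fluorescent DNA label in Escherichia coli and, according to the record, potentially other bacteria. It replicates from the p15A origin, which the catalogue lists as low copy and which is compatible with ColE1-type plasmids, and it is selected with chloramphenicol through a cat gene driven by its own promoter. The feature tables also pick up backbone remnants typical of pBAD33: truncated β-lactamase and tetracycline-resistance fragments, partial ColE1 and RSF origin sequences, an IS1 fragment and a filamentous phage (f1/M13) origin. None of the resistance fragments is complete, so chloramphenicol is the only functional marker indicated.

The payload is an 885 bp synthetic insert, mNeonGreen_H-NSdbd (also called mNeonGreen HI-NESS), introduced by Gibson cloning. It joins the monomeric green/yellow fluorescent protein mNeonGreen directly, at its C-terminus, to a fragment of the E. coli nucleoid-associated protein H-NS corresponding to its DNA-binding domain. The fusion sits downstream of the araBAD promoter, with the regulator araC encoded divergently; AraC represses the promoter in the absence of L-arabinose and activates it when the sugar is present, allowing tunable expression. A residual polylinker and the rrnB T1 and T2 terminators follow the open reading frame. The construct belongs to the HI-NESS family of genetically encoded DNA labels, in which the H-NS domain targets the fluorophore to DNA, so it serves for visualising the nucleoid by fluorescence microscopy. The depositor and sequencing-derived records differ by only a few bases in length and show the same feature layout.
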