Features (pLannotate 1.2.2; 20 found; start..end, strand, type, name):
     96..974     -  CDS            araC: L-arabinose regulatory protein; araC
   1001..1285    +  promoter       araBAD promoter: araBAD; promoter of the L-arabinose operon of E. coli; the araC regulatory gene is transcribed in the opposite direction (Guzman et al., 1995)
   1329..2036    +  CDS            mNeonGreen: mNeonGreen is a basic (constitutively fluorescent) green/yellow fluorescent protein published in 2013, derived from Branchiostoma lanceolatum. It is reported to be a very rapidly-maturing monomer with moderate acid sensitivity.
   2037..2210    +  CDS            hns (fragment): HNS_ECOLI - Also known as bglY From Escherichia coli (strain K12).
   2216..2246    +  misc_feature   MCS (fragment): pUC18/19 multiple cloning site
   2330..2445    +  ncRNA          5S rRNA: Accession: RF00001 - 5S ribosomal RNA
   2449..2535    +  terminator     rrnB T1 terminator: Escherichia coli rrnB; transcription terminator T1 from the E. coli rrnB gene
   2627..2654    +  terminator     rrnB T2 terminator: transcription terminator T2 from the E. coli rrnB gene
   2673..2764    +  promoter       AmpR promoter: bla
   2765..2880    +  CDS            AmpR (fragment): β-lactamase; bla; confers resistance to ampicillin, carbenicillin, and related antibiotics
   2881..3175    +  CDS            bla(M) (fragment): β-lactamase lacking the signal sequence; bla(M); allows cytosolic expression of β-lactamase
   3218..3673    +  rep_origin     f1 ori (sequence partly withheld): f1 bacteriophage origin of replication; arrow indicates direction of (+) strand synthesis
   3784..4017    +  rep_origin     ori (fragment): high-copy-number ColE1/pMB1/pBR322/pUC origin of replication
   4228..4887    -  CDS            CmR: chloramphenicol acetyltransferase; cat; confers resistance to chloramphenicol
   4888..4990    -  promoter       cat promoter: promoter of the E. coli cat gene encoding chloramphenicol acetyltransferase
   5111..5254    +  mobile_element IS1 (fragment): prokaryotic transposable element IS1
   5373..5428    -  rep_origin     RSF ori (fragment): Plasmids containing the RSF 1030 origin of replication can be propagated in E. coli cells that contain additional plasmids with compatible origins.
   5516..6061    -  rep_origin     p15A ori: Plasmids containing the medium-copy-number p15A origin of replication can be propagated in E. coli cells that contain a second plasmid with the ColE1 origin.
   6094..6214    -  CDS            TcR (fragment): tetracycline efflux protein; tet; confers resistance to tetracycline
   6224..6       +  promoter       tet promoter (fragment) (across the origin): E. coli promoter for tetracycline efflux protein gene
>Addgene plasmid #163109 | pRD404 | depositor full sequence | sequence record 316026 | pRD404 sequence 6236 bps
ATCGATGCATAATGTGCCTGTCAAATGGACGAAGCAGGGATTCTGCAAACCCTATGCTACTCCGTCAAGC
CGTCAATTGTCTGATTCGTTACCAATTATGACAACTTGACGGCTACATCATTCACTTTTTCTTCACAACC
GGCACGGAACTCGCTCGGGCTGGCCCCGGTGCATTTTTTAAATACCCGCGAGAAATAGAGTTGATCGTCA
AAACCAACATTGCGACCGACGGTGGCGATAGGCATCCGGGTGGTGCTCAAAAGCAGCTTCGCCTGGCTGA
TACGTTGGTCCTCGCGCCAGCTTAAGACGCTAATCCCTAACTGCTGGCGGAAAAGATGTGACAGACGCGA
CGGCGACAAGCAAACATGCTGTGCGACGCTGGCGATATCAAAATTGCTGTCTGCCAGGTGATCGCTGATG
TACTGACAAGCCTCGCGTACCCGATTATCCATCGGTGGATGGAGCGACTCGTTAATCGCTTCCATGCGCC
GCAGTAACAATTGCTCAAGCAGATTTATCGCCAGCAGCTCCGAATAGCGCCCTTCCCCTTGCCCGGCGTT
AATGATTTGCCCAAACAGGTCGCTGAAATGCGGCTGGTGCGCTTCATCCGGGCGAAAGAACCCCGTATTG
GCAAATATTGACGGCCAGTTAAGCCATTCATGCCAGTAGGCGCGCGGACGAAAGTAAACCCACTGGTGAT
ACCATTCGCGAGCCTCCGGATGACGACCGTAGTGATGAATCTCTCCTGGCGGGAACAGCAAAATATCACC
CGGTCGGCAAACAAATTCTCGTCCCTGATTTTTCACCACCCCCTGACCGCGAATGGTGAGATTGAGAATA
TAACCTTTCATTCCCAGCGGTCGGTCGATAAAAAAATCGAGATAACCGTTGGCCTCAATCGGCGTTAAAC
CCGCCACCAGATGGGCATTAAACGAGTATCCCGGCAGCAGGGGATCATTTTGCGCTTCAGCCATACTTTT
CATACTCCCGCCATTCAGAGAAGAAACCAATTGTCCATATTGCATCAGACATTGCCGTCACTGCGTCTTT
TACTGGCTCTTCTCGCTAACCAAACCGGTAACCCCGCTTATTAAAAGCATTCTGTAACAAAGCGGGACCA
AAGCCATGACAAAAACGCGTAACAAAAGTGTCTATAATCACGGCAGAAAAGTCCACATTGATTATTTGCA
CGGCGTCACACTTTGCTATGCCATAGCATTTTTATCCATAAGATTAGCGGATCCTACCTGACGCTTTTTA
TCGCAACTCTCTACTGTTTCTCCATACCCGTTTTTTTGGGCTAGCGAATTCGAGCTCAGGAGTGTGAAAT
GGTGAGCAAGGGCGAGGAGGATAACATGGCCTCTCTCCCAGCGACACATGAGTTACACATCTTTGGCTCC
ATCAACGGTGTGGACTTTGACATGGTGGGTCAGGGCACCGGCAATCCAAATGATGGTTATGAGGAGTTAA
ACCTGAAGTCCACCAAGGGTGACCTCCAGTTCTCCCCCTGGATTCTGGTCCCTCATATCGGGTATGGCTT
CCATCAGTACCTGCCCTACCCTGACGGGATGTCGCCTTTCCAGGCCGCCATGGTAGATGGCTCCGGCTAC
CAAGTCCATCGCACAATGCAGTTTGAAGATGGTGCCTCCCTTACTGTTAACTACCGCTACACCTACGAGG
GAAGCCACATCAAAGGAGAGGCCCAGGTGAAGGGGACTGGTTTCCCTGCTGACGGTCCTGTGATGACCAA
CTCGCTGACCGCTGCGGACTGGTGCAGGTCGAAGAAGACTTACCCCAACGACAAAACCATCATCAGTACC
TTTAAGTGGAGTTACACCACTGGAAATGGCAAGCGCTACCGGAGCACTGCGCGGACCACCTACACCTTTG
CCAAGCCAATGGCGGCTAACTATCTGAAGAACCAGCCGATGTACGTGTTCCGTAAGACGGAGCTCAAGCA
CTCCAAGACCGAGCTCAACTTCAAGGAGTGGCAAAAGGCCTTTACCGATGTGATGGGCATGGACGAGCTG
TACAAGGCTGCCGTTAAATCTGGCACCAAAGCTAAACGTGCTCAGCGTCCGGCAAAATATAGCTACGTTG
ACGAAAACGGCGAAACTAAAACCTGGACTGGCCAAGGCCGTACTCCAGCTGTAATCAAAAAAGCAATGGA
TGAGCAAGGTAAATCCCTCGACGATTTCCTGATCAAGCAATAAAGCTCTAGAGTCGACCTGCAGGCATGC
AAGCTTGGCTGTTTTGGCGGATGAGAGAAGATTTTCAGCCTGATACAGATTAAATCAGAACGCAGAAGCG
GTCTGATAAAACAGAATTTGCCTGGCGGCAGTAGCGCGGTGGTCCCACCTGACCCCATGCCGAACTCAGA
AGTGAAACGCCGTAGCGCCGATGGTAGTGTGGGGTCTCCCCATGCGAGAGTAGGGAACTGCCAGGCATCA
AATAAAACGAAAGGCTCAGTCGAAAGACTGGGCCTTTCGTTTTATCTGTTGTTTGTCGGTGAACGCTCTC
CTGAGTAGGACAAATCCGCCGGGAGCGGATTTGAACGTTGCGAAGCAACGGCCCGGAGGGTGGCGGGCAG
GACGCCCGCCATAAACTGCCAGGCATCAAATTAAGCAGAAGGCCATCCTGACGGATGGCCTTTTTGCGTT
TCTACAAACTCTTTTGTTTATTTTTCTAAATACATTCAAATATGTATCCGCTCATGAGACAATAACCCTG
ATAAATGCTTCAATAATATTGAAAAAGGAAGAGTATGAGTATTCAACATTTCCGTGTCGCCCTTATTCCC
TTTTTTGCGGCATTTTGCCTTCCTGTTTTTGCTCACCCAGAAACGCTGGTGAAAGTAAAAGATGCTGAAG
ATCAGTTGGGGCAAACTATTAACTGGCGAACTACTTACTCTAGCTTCCCGGCAACAATTAATAGACTGGA
TGGAGGCGGATAAAGTTGCAGGACCACTTCTGCGCTCGGCCCTTCCGGCTGGCTGGTTTATTGCTGATAA
ATCTGGAGCCGGTGAGCGTGGGTCTCGCGGTATCATTGCAGCACTGGGGCCAGATGGTAAGCCCTCCCGT
ATCGTAGTTATCTACACGACGGGGAGTCAGGCAACTATGGATGAACGAAATAGACAGATCGCTGAGATAG
GTGCCTCACTGATTAAGCATTGGTAACTGTCAGACCAAGTTTACTCATATATACTTTAGATTGATT
[125 nt withheld, positions 3217-3341]
C
[141 nt withheld, positions 3343-3483]
CCTTTGACGTTGGAGTCCACGTTCTTTAATAGTGGACTCTTGTTCCAAACTTGAACAACACTCAACCCTA
TCTCGGGCTATTCTTTTGATTTATAAGGGATTTTGCCGATTTCGGCCTATTGGTTAAAAAATGAGCTGAT
TTAACAAAAATTTAACGCGAATTTTAACAAAATATTAACGTTTACAATTTAAAAGGATCTAGGTGAAGAT
CCTTTTTGATAATCTCATGACCAAAATCCCTTAACGTGAGTTTTCGTTCCACTGAGCGTCAGACCCCGTA
GAAAAGATCAAAGGATCTTCTTGAGATCCTTTTTTTCTGCGCGTAATCTGCTGCTTGCAAACAAAAAAAC
CACCGCTACCAGCGGTGGTTTGTTTGCCGGATCAAGAGCTACCAACTCTTTTTCCGAAGGTAACTGGCTT
CAGCAGAGCGCAGATACCAAATACTGTCCTTCTAGTGTAGCCGTAGTTAGGCCACCACTTCAAGAACTCT
GTAGCACCGCCTACATACCTCGCTCTGCTAATCCTGTTACCAGTCAGGCATTTGAGAAGCACACGGTCAC
ACTGCTTCCGGTAGTCAATAAACCGGTAAACCAGCAATAGACATAAGCGGCTATTTAACGACCCTGCCCT
GAACCGACGACCGGGTCGAATTTGCTTTCGAATTTCTGCCATTCATCCGCTTATTATCACTTATTCAGGC
GTAGCACCAGGCGTTTAAGGGCACCAATAACTGCCTTAAAAAAATTACGCCCCGCCCTGCCACTCATCGC
AGTACTGTTGTAATTCATTAAGCATTCTGCCGACATGGAAGCCATCACAGACGGCATGATGAACCTGAAT
CGCCAGCGGCATCAGCACCTTGTCGCCTTGCGTATAATATTTGCCCATGGTGAAAACGGGGGCGAAGAAG
TTGTCCATATTGGCCACGTTTAAATCAAAACTGGTGAAACTCACCCAGGGATTGGCTGAGACGAAAAACA
TATTCTCAATAAACCCTTTAGGGAAATAGGCCAGGTTTTCACCGTAACACGCCACATCTTGCGAATATAT
GTGTAGAAACTGCCGGAAATCGTCGTGGTATTCACTCCAGAGCGATGAAAACGTTTCAGTTTGCTCATGG
AAAACGGTGTAACAAGGGTGAACACTATCCCATATCACCAGCTCACCGTCTTTCATTGCCATACGGAATT
CCGGATGAGCATTCATCAGGCGGGCAAGAATGTGAATAAAGGCCGGATAAAACTTGTGCTTATTTTTCTT
TACGGTCTTTAAAAAGGCCGTAATATCCAGCTGAACGGTCTGGTTATAGGTACATTGAGCAACTGACTGA
AATGCCTCAAAATGTTCTTTACGATGCCATTGGGATATATCAACGGTGGTATATCCAGTGATTTTTTTCT
CCATTTTAGCTTCCTTAGCTCCTGAAAATCTCGATAACTCAAAAAATACGCCCGGTAGTGATCTTATTTC
ATTATGGTGAAAGTTGGAACCTCTTACGTGCCGATCAACGTCTCATTTTCGCCAAAAGTTGGCCCAGGGC
TTCCCGGTATCAACAGGGACACCAGGATTTATTTATTCTGCGAAGTGATCTTCCGTCACAGGTATTTATT
CGGCGCAAAGTGCGTCGGGTGATGCTGCCAACTTACTGATTTAGTGTATGATGGTGTTTTTGAGGTGCTC
CAGTGGCTTCTGTTTCTATCAGCTGTCCCTCCTGTTCAGCTACTGACGGGGTGGTGCGTAACGGCAAAAG
CACCGCCGGACATCAGCGCTAGCGGAGTGTATACTGGCTTACTATGTTGGCACTGATGAGGGTGTCAGTG
AAGTGCTTCATGTGGCAGGAGAAAAAAGGCTGCACCGGTGCGTCAGCAGAATATGTGATACAGGATATAT
TCCGCTTCCTCGCTCACTGACTCGCTACGCTCGGTCGTTCGACTGCGGCGAGCGGAAATGGCTTACGAAC
GGGGCGGAGATTTCCTGGAAGATGCCAGGAAGATACTTAACAGGGAAGTGAGAGGGCCGCGGCAAAGCCG
TTTTTCCATAGGCTCCGCCCCCCTGACAAGCATCACGAAATCTGACGCTCAAATCAGTGGTGGCGAAACC
CGACAGGACTATAAAGATACCAGGCGTTTCCCCCTGGCGGCTCCCTCGTGCGCTCTCCTGTTCCTGCCTT
TCGGTTTACCGGTGTCATTCCGCTGTTATGGCCGCGTTTGTCTCATTCCACGCCTGACACTCAGTTCCGG
GTAGGCAGTTCGCTCCAAGCTGGACTGTATGCACGAACCCCCCGTTCAGTCCGACCGCTGCGCCTTATCC
GGTAACTATCGTCTTGAGTCCAACCCGGAAAGACATGCAAAAGCACCACTGGCAGCAGCCACTGGTAATT
GATTTAGAGGAGTTAGTCTTGAAGTCATGCGCCGGTTAAGGCTAAACTGAAAGGACAAGTTTTGGTGACT
GCGCTCCTCCAAGCCAGTTACCTCGGTTCAAAGAGTTGGTAGCTCAGAGAACCTTCGAAAAACCGCCCTG
CAAGGCGGTTTTTTCGTTTTCAGAGCAAGAGATTACGCGCAGACCAAAACGATCTCAAGAAGATCATCTT
ATTAATCAGATAAAATATTTGCTCATGAGCCCGAAGTGGCGAGCCCGATCTTCCCCATCGGTGATGTCGG
CGATATAGGCGCCAGCAACCGCACCTGTGGCGCCGGTGATGCCGGCCACGATGCGTCCGGCGTAGAGGAT
CTGCTCATGTTTGACAGCTTATC
