Features (pLannotate 1.2.2; 20 found; start..end, strand, type, name):
     96..974     -  CDS            araC: L-arabinose regulatory protein; araC
   1001..1285    +  promoter       araBAD promoter: araBAD; promoter of the L-arabinose operon of E. coli; the araC regulatory gene is transcribed in the opposite direction (Guzman et al., 1995)
   1329..2036    +  CDS            mNeonGreen: mNeonGreen is a basic (constitutively fluorescent) green/yellow fluorescent protein published in 2013, derived from Branchiostoma lanceolatum. It is reported to be a very rapidly-maturing monomer with moderate acid sensitivity.
   2037..2210    +  CDS            hns (fragment): HNS_ECOLI - Also known as bglY From Escherichia coli (strain K12).
   2216..2246    +  misc_feature   MCS (fragment): pUC18/19 multiple cloning site
   2330..2445    +  ncRNA          5S rRNA: Accession: RF00001 - 5S ribosomal RNA
   2449..2535    +  terminator     rrnB T1 terminator: Escherichia coli rrnB; transcription terminator T1 from the E. coli rrnB gene
   2627..2654    +  terminator     rrnB T2 terminator: transcription terminator T2 from the E. coli rrnB gene
   2673..2764    +  promoter       AmpR promoter: bla
   2765..2884    +  CDS            AmpR (fragment): β-lactamase; bla; confers resistance to ampicillin, carbenicillin, and related antibiotics
   2885..3179    +  CDS            bla(M) (fragment): β-lactamase lacking the signal sequence; bla(M); allows cytosolic expression of β-lactamase
   3222..3602    +  rep_origin     M13 ori (sequence partly withheld): M13 bacteriophage origin of replication; arrow indicates direction of (+) strand synthesis
   3788..4021    +  rep_origin     ori (fragment): high-copy-number ColE1/pMB1/pBR322/pUC origin of replication
   4233..4892    -  CDS            CmR: chloramphenicol acetyltransferase; cat; confers resistance to chloramphenicol
   4893..4995    -  promoter       cat promoter: promoter of the E. coli cat gene encoding chloramphenicol acetyltransferase
   5116..5259    +  mobile_element IS1 (fragment): prokaryotic transposable element IS1
   5378..5433    -  rep_origin     RSF ori (fragment): Plasmids containing the RSF 1030 origin of replication can be propagated in E. coli cells that contain additional plasmids with compatible origins.
   5521..6066    -  rep_origin     p15A ori: Plasmids containing the medium-copy-number p15A origin of replication can be propagated in E. coli cells that contain a second plasmid with the ColE1 origin.
   6103..6223    -  CDS            TcR (fragment): tetracycline efflux protein; tet; confers resistance to tetracycline
   6233..6       +  promoter       tet promoter (fragment) (across the origin): E. coli promoter for tetracycline efflux protein gene
>Addgene plasmid #163109 | pRD404 | addgene full sequence | sequence record 321850 | Addgene NGS Result
ATCGATGCATAATGTGCCTGTCAAATGGACGAAGCAGGGATTCTGCAAACCCTATGCTACTCCGTCAAGC
CGTCAATTGTCTGATTCGTTACCAATTATGACAACTTGACGGCTACATCATTCACTTTTTCTTCACAACC
GGCACGGAACTCGCTCGGGCTGGCCCCGGTGCATTTTTTAAATACCCGCGAGAAATAGAGTTGATCGTCA
AAACCAACATTGCGACCGACGGTGGCGATAGGCATCCGGGTGGTGCTCAAAAGCAGCTTCGCCTGGCTGA
TACGTTGGTCCTCGCGCCAGCTTAAGACGCTAATCCCTAACTGCTGGCGGAAAAGATGTGACAGACGCGA
CGGCGACAAGCAAACATGCTGTGCGACGCTGGCGATATCAAAATTGCTGTCTGCCAGGTGATCGCTGATG
TACTGACAAGCCTCGCGTACCCGATTATCCATCGGTGGATGGAGCGACTCGTTAATCGCTTCCATGCGCC
GCAGTAACAATTGCTCAAGCAGATTTATCGCCAGCAGCTCCGAATAGCGCCCTTCCCCTTGCCCGGCGTT
AATGATTTGCCCAAACAGGTCGCTGAAATGCGGCTGGTGCGCTTCATCCGGGCGAAAGAACCCCGTATTG
GCAAATATTGACGGCCAGTTAAGCCATTCATGCCAGTAGGCGCGCGGACGAAAGTAAACCCACTGGTGAT
ACCATTCGCGAGCCTCCGGATGACGACCGTAGTGATGAATCTCTCCTGGCGGGAACAGCAAAATATCACC
CGGTCGGCAAACAAATTCTCGTCCCTGATTTTTCACCACCCCCTGACCGCGAATGGTGAGATTGAGAATA
TAACCTTTCATTCCCAGCGGTCGGTCGATAAAAAAATCGAGATAACCGTTGGCCTCAATCGGCGTTAAAC
CCGCCACCAGATGGGCATTAAACGAGTATCCCGGCAGCAGGGGATCATTTTGCGCTTCAGCCATACTTTT
CATACTCCCGCCATTCAGAGAAGAAACCAATTGTCCATATTGCATCAGACATTGCCGTCACTGCGTCTTT
TACTGGCTCTTCTCGCTAACCAAACCGGTAACCCCGCTTATTAAAAGCATTCTGTAACAAAGCGGGACCA
AAGCCATGACAAAAACGCGTAACAAAAGTGTCTATAATCACGGCAGAAAAGTCCACATTGATTATTTGCA
CGGCGTCACACTTTGCTATGCCATAGCATTTTTATCCATAAGATTAGCGGATCCTACCTGACGCTTTTTA
TCGCAACTCTCTACTGTTTCTCCATACCCGTTTTTTTGGGCTAGCGAATTCGAGCTCAGGAGTGTGAAAT
GGTGAGCAAGGGCGAGGAGGATAACATGGCCTCTCTCCCAGCGACACATGAGTTACACATCTTTGGCTCC
ATCAACGGTGTGGACTTTGACATGGTGGGTCAGGGCACCGGCAATCCAAATGATGGTTATGAGGAGTTAA
ACCTGAAGTCCACCAAGGGTGACCTCCAGTTCTCCCCCTGGATTCTGGTCCCTCATATCGGGTATGGCTT
CCATCAGTACCTGCCCTACCCTGACGGGATGTCGCCTTTCCAGGCCGCCATGGTAGATGGCTCCGGCTAC
CAAGTCCATCGCACAATGCAGTTTGAAGATGGTGCCTCCCTTACTGTTAACTACCGCTACACCTACGAGG
GAAGCCACATCAAAGGAGAGGCCCAGGTGAAGGGGACTGGTTTCCCTGCTGACGGTCCTGTGATGACCAA
CTCGCTGACCGCTGCGGACTGGTGCAGGTCGAAGAAGACTTACCCCAACGACAAAACCATCATCAGTACC
TTTAAGTGGAGTTACACCACTGGAAATGGCAAGCGCTACCGGAGCACTGCGCGGACCACCTACACCTTTG
CCAAGCCAATGGCGGCTAACTATCTGAAGAACCAGCCGATGTACGTGTTCCGTAAGACGGAGCTCAAGCA
CTCCAAGACCGAGCTCAACTTCAAGGAGTGGCAAAAGGCCTTTACCGATGTGATGGGCATGGACGAGCTG
TACAAGGCTGCCGTTAAATCTGGCACCAAAGCTAAACGTGCTCAGCGTCCGGCAAAATATAGCTACGTTG
ACGAAAACGGCGAAACTAAAACCTGGACTGGCCAAGGCCGTACTCCAGCTGTAATCAAAAAAGCAATGGA
TGAGCAAGGTAAATCCCTCGACGATTTCCTGATCAAGCAATAAAGCTCTAGAGTCGACCTGCAGGCATGC
AAGCTTGGCTGTTTTGGCGGATGAGAGAAGATTTTCAGCCTGATACAGATTAAATCAGAACGCAGAAGCG
GTCTGATAAAACAGAATTTGCCTGGCGGCAGTAGCGCGGTGGTCCCACCTGACCCCATGCCGAACTCAGA
AGTGAAACGCCGTAGCGCCGATGGTAGTGTGGGGTCTCCCCATGCGAGAGTAGGGAACTGCCAGGCATCA
AATAAAACGAAAGGCTCAGTCGAAAGACTGGGCCTTTCGTTTTATCTGTTGTTTGTCGGTGAACGCTCTC
CTGAGTAGGACAAATCCGCCGGGAGCGGATTTGAACGTTGCGAAGCAACGGCCCGGAGGGTGGCGGGCAG
GACGCCCGCCATAAACTGCCAGGCATCAAATTAAGCAGAAGGCCATCCTGACGGATGGCCTTTTTGCGTT
TCTACAAACTCTTTTGTTTATTTTTCTAAATACATTCAAATATGTATCCGCTCATGAGACAATAACCCTG
ATAAATGCTTCAATAATATTGAAAAAGGAAGAGTATGAGTATTCAACATTTCCGTGTCGCCCTTATTCCC
TTTTTTGCGGCATTTTGCCTTCCTGTTTTTGCTCACCCAGAAACGCTGGTGAAAGTAAAAGATGCTGAAG
ATCAGTTGGGTGCAGCAAACTATTAACTGGCGAACTACTTACTCTAGCTTCCCGGCAACAATTAATAGAC
TGGATGGAGGCGGATAAAGTTGCAGGACCACTTCTGCGCTCGGCCCTTCCGGCTGGCTGGTTTATTGCTG
ATAAATCTGGAGCCGGTGAGCGTGGGTCTCGCGGTATCATTGCAGCACTGGGGCCAGATGGTAAGCCCTC
CCGTATCGTAGTTATCTACACGACGGGGAGTCAGGCAACTATGGATGAACGAAATAGACAGATCGCTGAG
ATAGGTGCCTCACTGATTAAGCATTGGTAACTGTCAGACCAAGTTTACTCATATATACTTTAGATTGATT
[125 nt withheld, positions 3221-3345]
C
[141 nt withheld, positions 3347-3487]
CCTTTGACGTTGGAGTCCACGTTCTTT
[37 nt withheld, positions 3515-3551]
ACCCTATCTCGGGCTATTCTTTTGATTTATAAGGGATTTTGCCGATTTCGGCCTATTGGTTAAAAAATGA
GCTGATTTAACAAAAATTTAACGCGAATTTTAACAAAATATTAACGTTTACAATTTAAAAGGATCTAGGT
GAAGATCCTTTTTGATAATCTCATGACCAAAATCCCTTAACGTGAGTTTTCGTTCCACTGAGCGTCAGAC
CCCGTAGAAAAGATCAAAGGATCTTCTTGAGATCCTTTTTTTCTGCGCGTAATCTGCTGCTTGCAAACAA
AAAAACCACCGCTACCAGCGGTGGTTTGTTTGCCGGATCAAGAGCTACCAACTCTTTTTCCGAAGGTAAC
TGGCTTCAGCAGAGCGCAGATACCAAATACTGTCCTTCTAGTGTAGCCGTAGTTAGGCCACCACTTCAAG
AACTCTGTAGCACCGCCTACATACCTCGCTCTGCTAATCCTGTTACCAGTCAGGCATTTGAGAAGCACAC
GGTCACACTGCTTCCGGTAGTCAATAAACCGGTAAACCAGCAATAGACATAAGCGGCTATTTAACGACCC
TGCCCTGAACCGACGACCGGGTCGAATTTGCTTTCGAATTTCTGCCATTCATCCGCTTATTATCACTTAT
TCAGGCGTAGCAACCAGGCGTTTAAGGGCACCAATAACTGCCTTAAAAAAATTACGCCCCGCCCTGCCAC
TCATCGCAGTACTGTTGTAATTCATTAAGCATTCTGCCGACATGGAAGCCATCACAAACGGCATGATGAA
CCTGAATCGCCAGCGGCATCAGCACCTTGTCGCCTTGCGTATAATATTTGCCCATGGTGAAAACGGGGGC
GAAGAAGTTGTCCATATTGGCCACGTTTAAATCAAAACTGGTGAAACTCACCCAGGGATTGGCTGAGACG
AAAAACATATTCTCAATAAACCCTTTAGGGAAATAGGCCAGGTTTTCACCGTAACACGCCACATCTTGCG
AATATATGTGTAGAAACTGCCGGAAATCGTCGTGGTATTCACTCCAGAGCGATGAAAACGTTTCAGTTTG
CTCATGGAAAACGGTGTAACAAGGGTGAACACTATCCCATATCACCAGCTCACCGTCTTTCATTGCCATA
CGGAATTCCGGATGAGCATTCATCAGGCGGGCAAGAATGTGAATAAAGGCCGGATAAAACTTGTGCTTAT
TTTTCTTTACGGTCTTTAAAAAGGCCGTAATATCCAGCTGAACGGTCTGGTTATAGGTACATTGAGCAAC
TGACTGAAATGCCTCAAAATGTTCTTTACGATGCCATTGGGATATATCAACGGTGGTATATCCAGTGATT
TTTTTCTCCATTTTAGCTTCCTTAGCTCCTGAAAATCTCGATAACTCAAAAAATACGCCCGGTAGTGATC
TTATTTCATTATGGTGAAAGTTGGAACCTCTTACGTGCCGATCAACGTCTCATTTTCGCCAAAAGTTGGC
CCAGGGCTTCCCGGTATCAACAGGGACACCAGGATTTATTTATTCTGCGAAGTGATCTTCCGTCACAGGT
ATTTATTCGGCGCAAAGTGCGTCGGGTGATGCTGCCAACTTACTGATTTAGTGTATGATGGTGTTTTTGA
GGTGCTCCAGTGGCTTCTGTTTCTATCAGCTGTCCCTCCTGTTCAGCTACTGACGGGGTGGTGCGTAACG
GCAAAAGCACCGCCGGACATCAGCGCTAGCGGAGTGTATACTGGCTTACTATGTTGGCACTGATGAGGGT
GTCAGTGAAGTGCTTCATGTGGCAGGAGAAAAAAGGCTGCACCGGTGCGTCAGCAGAATATGTGATACAG
GATATATTCCGCTTCCTCGCTCACTGACTCGCTACGCTCGGTCGTTCGACTGCGGCGAGCGGAAATGGCT
TACGAACGGGGCGGAGATTTCCTGGAAGATGCCAGGAAGATACTTAACAGGGAAGTGAGAGGGCCGCGGC
AAAGCCGTTTTTCCATAGGCTCCGCCCCCCTGACAAGCATCACGAAATCTGACGCTCAAATCAGTGGTGG
CGAAACCCGACAGGACTATAAAGATACCAGGCGTTTCCCCCTGGCGGCTCCCTCGTGCGCTCTCCTGTTC
CTGCCTTTCGGTTTACCGGTGTCATTCCGCTGTTATGGCCGCGTTTGTCTCATTCCACGCCTGACACTCA
GTTCCGGGTAGGCAGTTCGCTCCAAGCTGGACTGTATGCACGAACCCCCCGTTCAGTCCGACCGCTGCGC
CTTATCCGGTAACTATCGTCTTGAGTCCAACCCGGAAAGACATGCAAAAGCACCACTGGCAGCAGCCACT
GGTAATTGATTTAGAGGAGTTAGTCTTGAAGTCATGCGCCGGTTAAGGCTAAACTGAAAGGACAAGTTTT
GGTGACTGCGCTCCTCCAAGCCAGTTACCTCGGTTCAAAGAGTTGGTAGCTCAGAGAACCTTCGAAAAAC
CGCCCTGCAAGGCGGTTTTTTCGTTTTCAGAGCAAGAGATTACGCGCAGACCAAAACGATCTCAAGAAGA
TCATCTTATTAATCAGATAAAATATTTCTAGGCTCATGAGCCCGAAGTGGCGAGCCCGATCTTCCCCATC
GGTGATGTCGGCGATATAGGCGCCAGCAACCGCACCTGTGGCGCCGGTGATGCCGGCCACGATGCGTCCG
GCGTAGAGGATCTGCTCATGTTTGACAGCTTATC
